>Addgene plasmid #40788 | TALEN_C63 | depositor full sequence | sequence record 68904 | Open Reading Frame Starts at position: 1822; 1 Region that can be altered between 1825-2616
GACGGATCGGGAGATCTCCCGATCCCCTATGGTGCACTCTCAGTACAATCTGCTCTGATGCCGCATAGTT
AAGCCAGTATCTGCTCCCTGCTTGTGTGTTGGAGGTCGCTGAGTAGTGCGCGAGCAAAATTTAAGCTACA
ACAAGGCAAGGCTTGACCGACAATTGCATGAAGAATCTGCTTAGGGTTAGGCGTTTTGCGCTGCTTCGCG
ATGTACGGGCCAGATATACGCGTTGACATTGATTATTGACTAGTTATTAATAGTAATCAATTACGGGGTC
ATTAGTTCATAGCCCATATATGGAGTTCCGCGTTACATAACTTACGGTAAATGGCCCGCCTGGCTGACCG
CCCAACGACCCCCGCCCATTGACGTCAATAATGACGTATGTTCCCATAGTAACGCCAATAGGGACTTTCC
ATTGACGTCAATGGGTGGAGTATTTACGGTAAACTGCCCACTTGGCAGTACATCAAGTGTATCATATGCC
AAGTACGCCCCCTATTGACGTCAATGACGGTAAATGGCCCGCCTGGCATTATGCCCAGTACATGACCTTA
TGGGACTTTCCTACTTGGCAGTACATCTACGTATTAGTCATCGCTATTACCATGGTGATGCGGTTTTGGC
AGTACATCAATGGGCGTGGATAGCGGTTTGACTCACGGGGATTTCCAAGTCTCCACCCCATTGACGTCAA
TGGGAGTTTGTTTTGGCACCAAAATCAACGGGACTTTCCAAAATGTCGTAACAACTCCGCCCCATTGACG
CAAATGGGCGGTAGGCGTGTACGGTGGGAGGTCTATATAAGCAGAGCTCTCTGGCTAACTAGAGAACCCA
CTGCTTACTGGCTTATCGAAATTAATACGACTCACTATAGGGAGACCCAAGCTGGCTAGCGCCACCATGG
ACTACAAAGACCATGACGGTGATTATAAAGATCATGACATCGATTACAAGGATGACGATGACAAGATGGC
CCCCAAGAAGAAGAGGAAGGTGGGCATTCACCGCGGGGTACCTATGGTGGACTTGAGGACACTCGGTTAT
TCGCAACAGCAACAGGAGAAAATCAAGCCTAAGGTCAGGAGCACCGTCGCGCAACACCACGAGGCGCTTG
TGGGGCATGGCTTCACTCATGCGCATATTGTCGCGCTTTCACAGCACCCTGCGGCGCTTGGGACGGTGGC
TGTCAAATACCAAGATATGATTGCGGCCCTGCCCGAAGCCACGCACGAGGCAATTGTAGGGGTCGGTAAA
CAGTGGTCGGGAGCGCGAGCACTTGAGGCGCTGCTGACTGTGGCGGGTGAGCTTAGGGGGCCTCCGCTCC
AGCTCGACACCGGGCAGCTGCTGAAGATCGCGAAGAGAGGGGGAGTAACAGCGGTAGAGGCAGTGCACGC
CTGGCGCAATGCGCTCACCGGTGCCCCCCTGGAGACGGGCGCCGCTACAGGGCGCGTCCCATTCGCCATT
CAGGCTGCGCAACTGTTGGGAAGGGCGATCGGTGCGGGCCTCTTCGCTATTACGCCAGCTGGCGAAAGGG
GGATGTGCTGCAAGGCGATTAAGTTGGGTAACGCCAGGGTTTTCCCAGTCACGACGTTGTAAAACGACGG
CCAGTGAGCGCGCGTAATACGACTCACTATAGGGCGAATTGGGTACCGGGCCCCCCCTCGAGGTCCTCCA
GCTTTTGTTCCCTTTAGTGAGGGTTAATTGCGCGCTTGGCGTAATCATGGTCATAGCTGTTTCCTGTGTG
AAATTGTTATCCGCTCACAATTCCACACAACATACGAGCCGGAAGCATAAAGTGTAAAGCCTGGGGTGCC
TAATGAGTGAGCTAACTCACATTAATTGCGTTGCGCTCACTGCCCGCTTTCCACCGGTCGTCTCCAACGA
CCATCTGGTGGCGTTGGCATGTCTTGGTGGACGACCCGCGCTCGATGCAGTCAAAAAGGGTCTGCCTCAT
GCTCCCGCATTGATCAAAAGAACCAACCGGCGGATTCCCGAGAGAACTTCCCATCGAGTCGCGGGATCCC
AGCTGGTGAAGAGCGAGCTGGAGGAGAAGAAGTCCGAGCTGCGGCACAAGCTGAAGTACGTGCCCCACGA
GTACATCGAGCTGATCGAGATCGCCAGGAACAGCACCCAGGACCGCATCCTGGAGATGAAGGTGATGGAG
TTCTTCATGAAGGTGTACGGCTACAGGGGAAAGCACCTGGGCGGAAGCAGAAAGCCTGACGGCGCCATCT
ATACAGTGGGCAGCCCCATCGATTACGGCGTGATCGTGGACACAAAGGCCTACAGCGGCGGCTACAATCT
GCCTATCGGCCAGGCCGACGAGATGCAGAGATACGTGGAGGAGAACCAGACCCGGAATAAGCACATCAAC
CCCAACGAGTGGTGGAAGGTGTACCCTAGCAGCGTGACCGAGTTCAAGTTCCTGTTCGTGAGCGGCCACT
TCAAGGGCAACTACAAGGCCCAGCTGACCAGGCTGAACCACATCACCAACTGCAATGGCGCCGTGCTGAG
CGTGGAGGAGCTGCTGATCGGCGGCGAGATGATCAAAGCCGGCACCCTGACACTGGAGGAGGTGCGGCGC
AAGTTCAACAACGGCGAGATCAACTTCTGATAACTTAAGTTTAAACCGCTGATCAGCCTCGACTGTGCCT
TCTAGTTGCCAGCCATCTGTTGTTTGCCCCTCCCCCGTGCCTTCCTTGACCCTGGAAGGTGCCACTCCCA
CTGTCCTTTCCTAATAAAATGAGGAAATTGCATCGCATTGTCTGAGTAGGTGTCATTCTATTCTGGGGGG
TGGGGTGGGGCAGGACAGCAAGGGGGAGGATTGGGAAGACAATAGCAGGCATGCTGGGGATGCGGTGGGC
TCTATGGCTTCTGAGGCGGAAAGAACCAGCTGGGGCTCTAGGGGGTATCCCC
[124 nt withheld, positions 2923-3046]
C
[91 nt withheld, positions 3048-3138]
A
[49 nt withheld, positions 3140-3188]
CCTTTGACGTTGGAGTCCACGTTCTTT
[37 nt withheld, positions 3216-3252]
ACCCTATCTCGGTCTATTCTTTTGATTTATAAGGGATTTTGCCGATTTCGGCCTATTGGTTAAAAAATGA
GCTGATTTAACAAAAATTTAACGCGAATTAATTCTGTGGAATGTGTGTCAGTTAGGGTGTGGAAAGTCCC
CAGGCTCCCCAGCAGGCAGAAGTATGCAAAGCATGCATCTCAATTAGTCAGCAACCAGGTGTGGAAAGTC
CCCAGGCTCCCCAGCAGGCAGAAGTATGCAAAGCATGCATCTCAATTAGTCAGCAACCATAGTCCCGCCC
CTAACTCCGCCCATCCCGCCCCTAACTCCGCCCAGTTCCGCCCATTCTCCGCCCCATGGCTGACTAATTT
TTTTTATTTATGCAGAGGCCGAGGCCGCCTCTGCCTCTGAGCTATTCCAGAAGTAGTGAGGAGGCTTTTT
TGGAGGCCTAGGCTTTTGCAAAAAGCTCCCGGGAGCTTGTATATCCATTTTCGGATCTGATCAAGAGACA
GGATGAGGATCGTTTCGCATGATTGAACAAGATGGATTGCACGCAGGTTCTCCGGCCGCTTGGGTGGAGA
GGCTATTCGGCTATGACTGGGCACAACAGACAATCGGCTGCTCTGATGCCGCCGTGTTCCGGCTGTCAGC
GCAGGGGCGCCCGGTTCTTTTTGTCAAGACCGACCTGTCCGGTGCCCTGAATGAACTGCAGGACGAGGCA
GCGCGGCTATCGTGGCTGGCCACGACGGGCGTTCCTTGCGCAGCTGTGCTCGACGTTGTCACTGAAGCGG
GAAGGGACTGGCTGCTATTGGGCGAAGTGCCGGGGCAGGATCTCCTGTCATCTCACCTTGCTCCTGCCGA
GAAAGTATCCATCATGGCTGATGCAATGCGGCGGCTGCATACGCTTGATCCGGCTACCTGCCCATTCGAC
CACCAAGCGAAACATCGCATCGAGCGAGCACGTACTCGGATGGAAGCCGGTCTTGTCGATCAGGATGATC
TGGACGAAGAGCATCAGGGGCTCGCGCCAGCCGAACTGTTCGCCAGGCTCAAGGCGCGCATGCCCGACGG
CGAGGATCTCGTCGTGACCCATGGCGATGCCTGCTTGCCGAATATCATGGTGGAAAATGGCCGCTTTTCT
GGATTCATCGACTGTGGCCGGCTGGGTGTGGCGGACCGCTATCAGGACATAGCGTTGGCTACCCGTGATA
TTGCTGAAGAGCTTGGCGGCGAATGGGCTGACCGCTTCCTCGTGCTTTACGGTATCGCCGCTCCCGATTC
GCAGCGCATCGCCTTCTATCGCCTTCTTGACGAGTTCTTCTGAGCGGGACTCTGGGGTTCGAAATGACCG
ACCAAGCGACGCCCAACCTGCCATCACGAGATTTCGATTCCACCGCCGCCTTCTATGAAAGGTTGGGCTT
CGGAATCGTTTTCCGGGACGCCGGCTGGATGATCCTCCAGCGCGGGGATCTCATGCTGGAGTTCTTCGCC
CACCCCAACTTGTTTATTGCAGCTTATAATGGTTACAAATAAAGCAATAGCATCACAAATTTCACAAATA
AAGCATTTTTTTCACTGCATTCTAGTTGTGGTTTGTCCAAACTCATCAATGTATCTTATCATGTCTGTAT
ACCGTCGACCTCTAGCTAGAGCTTGGCGTAATCATGGTCATAGCTGTTTCCTGTGTGAAATTGTTATCCG
CTCACAATTCCACACAACATACGAGCCGGAAGCATAAAGTGTAAAGCCTGGGGTGCCTAATGAGTGAGCT
AACTCACATTAATTGCGTTGCGCTCACTGCCCGCTTTCCAGTCGGGAAACCTGTCGTGCCAGCTGCATTA
ATGAATCGGCCAACGCGCGGGGAGAGGCGGTTTGCGTATTGGGCGCTCTTCCGCTTCCTCGCTCACTGAC
TCGCTGCGCTCGGTCGTTCGGCTGCGGCGAGCGGTATCAGCTCACTCAAAGGCGGTAATACGGTTATCCA
CAGAATCAGGGGATAACGCAGGAAAGAACATGTGAGCAAAAGGCCAGCAAAAGGCCAGGAACCGTAAAAA
GGCCGCGTTGCTGGCGTTTTTCCATAGGCTCCGCCCCCCTGACGAGCATCACAAAAATCGACGCTCAAGT
CAGAGGTGGCGAAACCCGACAGGACTATAAAGATACCAGGCGTTTCCCCCTGGAAGCTCCCTCGTGCGCT
CTCCTGTTCCGACCCTGCCGCTTACCGGATACCTGTCCGCCTTTCTCCCTTCGGGAAGCGTGGCGCTTTC
TCATAGCTCACGCTGTAGGTATCTCAGTTCGGTGTAGGTCGTTCGCTCCAAGCTGGGCTGTGTGCACGAA
CCCCCCGTTCAGCCCGACCGCTGCGCCTTATCCGGTAACTATCGTCTTGAGTCCAACCCGGTAAGACACG
ACTTATCGCCACTGGCAGCAGCCACTGGTAACAGGATTAGCAGAGCGAGGTATGTAGGCGGTGCTACAGA
GTTCTTGAAGTGGTGGCCTAACTACGGCTACACTAGAAGAACAGTATTTGGTATCTGCGCTCTGCTGAAG
CCAGTTACCTTCGGAAAAAGAGTTGGTAGCTCTTGATCCGGCAAACAAACCACCGCTGGTAGCGGTTTTT
TTGTTTGCAAGCAGCAGATTACGCGCAGAAAAAAAGGATCTCAAGAAGATCCTTTGATCTTTTCTACGGG
GTCTGACGCTCAGTGGAACGAAAACTCACGTTAAGGGATTTTGGTCATGAGATTATCAAAAAGGATCTTC
ACCTAGATCCTTTTAAATTAAAAATGAAGTTTTAAATCAATCTAAAGTATATATGAGTAAACTTGGTCTG
ACAGTTACCAATGCTTAATCAGTGAGGCACCTATCTCAGCGATCTGTCTATTTCGTTCATCCATAGTTGC
CTGACTCCCCGTCGTGTAGATAACTACGATACGGGAGGGCTTACCATCTGGCCCCAGTGCTGCAATGATA
CCGCGAGACCCACGCTCACCGGCTCCAGATTTATCAGCAATAAACCAGCCAGCCGGAAGGGCCGAGCGCA
GAAGTGGTCCTGCAACTTTATCCGCCTCCATCCAGTCTATTAATTGTTGCCGGGAAGCTAGAGTAAGTAG
TTCGCCAGTTAATAGTTTGCGCAACGTTGTTGCCATTGCTACAGGCATCGTGGTGTCACGCTCGTCGTTT
GGTATGGCTTCATTCAGCTCCGGTTCCCAACGATCAAGGCGAGTTACATGATCCCCCATGTTGTGCAAAA
AAGCGGTTAGCTCCTTCGGTCCTCCGATCGTTGTCAGAAGTAAGTTGGCCGCAGTGTTATCACTCATGGT
TATGGCAGCACTGCATAATTCTCTTACTGTCATGCCATCCGTAAGATGCTTTTCTGTGACTGGTGAGTAC
TCAACCAAGTCATTCTGAGAATAGTGTATGCGGCGACCGAGTTGCTCTTGCCCGGCGTCAATACGGGATA
ATACCGCGCCACATAGCAGAACTTTAAAAGTGCTCATCATTGGAAAACGTTCTTCGGGGCGAAAACTCTC
AAGGATCTTACCGCTGTTGAGATCCAGTTCGATGTAACCCACTCGTGCACCCAACTGATCTTCAGCATCT
TTTACTTTCACCAGCGTTTCTGGGTGAGCAAAAACAGGAAGGCAAAATGCCGCAAAAAAGGGAATAAGGG
CGACACGGAAATGTTGAATACTCATACTCTTCCTTTTTCAATATTATTGAAGCATTTATCAGGGTTATTG
TCTCATGAGCGGATACATATTTGAATGTATTTAGAAAAATAAACAAATAGGGGTTCCGCGCACATTTCCC
CGAAAAGTGCCACCTGACGTC
Features (pLannotate 1.2.2; 31 found; start..end, strand, type, name):
     28..80      -  misc_feature   bom (fragment): basis of mobility region from pBR322
    235..614     +  enhancer       CMV enhancer: human cytomegalovirus immediate early enhancer
    615..818     +  promoter       CMV promoter: human cytomegalovirus (CMV) immediate early promoter
    814..847     +  LTR            5' LTR (truncated) (fragment): truncated 5' long terminal repeat (LTR) from HIV-1
    863..881     +  promoter       T7 promoter: promoter for bacteriophage T7 RNA polymerase
    910..975     +  CDS            3xFLAG: three tandem FLAG® epitope tags, followed by an enterokinase cleavage site
   1027..1431    +  CDS            avrXa10 (fragment): AVX10_XANOO - Experimental evidence at protein level: Swiss-Prot protein existence level 1. Avirulence protein. Induces the hypersensitive response (HR)in rice plants carrying the resistance gene Xa10. Activity depends on the presence of the core repeat domains; replacement with repeat domains from other proteins (AvrBs3 of X.euvesicatoria (AC P14727) or AvrXa7 of this organism) does not elicit the HR. Probably acts as a transcription factor in its host plant (rice) to induce plant resistance or disease. From Xanthomonas oryzae pv. oryzae.
   1439..1457    -  rep_origin     f1 ori (fragment): f1 bacteriophage origin of replication; arrow indicates direction of (+) strand synthesis
   1462..1617    -  CDS            lacZα (fragment): LacZα fragment of β-galactosidase; lacZ fragment
   1625..1643    +  promoter       T7 promoter: promoter for bacteriophage T7 RNA polymerase
   1652..1675    -  misc_feature   MCS (fragment): pBluescript multiple cloning site
   1691..1709    -  promoter       T3 promoter: promoter for bacteriophage T3 RNA polymerase
   1754..1770    -  protein_bind   lac operator: The lac repressor binds to the lac operator to inhibit transcription in E. coli. This inhibition can be relieved by adding lactose or isopropyl-β-D-thiogalactopyranoside (IPTG). lac repressor encoded by lacI
   1778..1808    -  promoter       lac promoter: promoter for the E. coli lac operon
   1823..1844    -  protein_bind   CAP binding site: CAP binding activates transcription in the presence of cAMP. E. coli catabolite activator protein
   1883..2041    +  CDS            avrBs3 (fragment): AVRB3_XANEU - Experimental evidence at protein level: Swiss-Prot protein existence level 1. Avirulence protein. Acts as a transcription factor in C.annuum plants. In susceptible plants lacking the Bs3 resistance gene induces expression of a number of genes, including genes homologous to a family of auxin-induced genes, alpha-expansin genes, pectate lyase, anthocyanidin glucoside rhamnosyl transferase and at least one transcription factor, UPA20. Their expression leads to plant hypertrophy in mesophyll cells, probably mainly mediated by UPA20 (PubMed:17962565). In resistant plants induces the h
   2030..2617    +  CDS            fokIR (fragment): T2F1_PLAOK - Also known as rfoKI. Experimental evidence at protein level: Swiss-Prot protein existence level 1. Recognizes the double-stranded sequence 5'-GGATG-3'/3'-CATCC- 5' and cleaves respectively 14 bases after G-1 and 13 bases before C-1. From Planomicrobium okeanokoites (Planococcus okeanokoites) (Flavobacterium okeanokoites).
   2653..2877    +  polyA_signal   bGH poly(A) signal: bovine growth hormone polyadenylation signal
   2881..2902    +  promoter       SV40 promoter (fragment): SV40 enhancer and early promoter
   2923..3351    +  rep_origin     f1 ori (sequence partly withheld): f1 bacteriophage origin of replication; arrow indicates direction of (+) strand synthesis
   3365..3694    +  promoter       SV40 promoter: SV40 enhancer and early promoter
   3761..4552    +  CDS            neo: KKA2_KLEPN - Also known as kan, nptII. Experimental evidence at protein level: Swiss-Prot protein existence level 1. Resistance to kanamycin, neomycin, paromomycin, ribostamycin, butirosin and gentamicin B. From Klebsiella pneumoniae.
   4576..4734    +  CDS            ble (fragment): BLE_KLEPN - Experimental evidence at protein level: Swiss-Prot protein existence level 1. Binding protein with a strong affinity to the bleomycin family of antibiotics. Binds to CL990; an antimitotic-antibiotic compound. From Klebsiella pneumoniae.
   4729..4850    +  polyA_signal   SV40 poly(A) signal: SV40 polyadenylation signal
   4923..4939    -  protein_bind   lac operator: The lac repressor binds to the lac operator to inhibit transcription in E. coli. This inhibition can be relieved by adding lactose or isopropyl-β-D-thiogalactopyranoside (IPTG). lac repressor encoded by lacI
   4947..4977    -  promoter       lac promoter: promoter for the E. coli lac operon
   4992..5013    -  protein_bind   CAP binding site: CAP binding activates transcription in the presence of cAMP. E. coli catabolite activator protein
   5026..5118    -  CDS            lacI (fragment): lac repressor; lacI; The lac repressor binds to the lac operator to inhibit transcription in E. coli. This inhibition can be relieved by adding lactose or isopropyl-β-D-thiogalactopyranoside (IPTG).
   5301..5886    -  rep_origin     ori: high-copy-number ColE1/pMB1/pBR322/pUC origin of replication
   6057..6917    -  CDS            AmpR: β-lactamase; bla; confers resistance to ampicillin, carbenicillin, and related antibiotics
   6918..7022    -  promoter       AmpR promoter: bla
