[The description below was written by a language model from this plasmid's Addgene catalogue record and pLannotate feature annotations shown in this document.]
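Description:
TALEN_C63 is a mammalian expression vector built on the pcDNA3.1 backbone that serves as a Golden Gate destination (receiver) plasmid for assembling custom TAL effector nucleases. It derives from MR15, a mammalian-expression destination vector made for an established Golden Gate TALEN assembly system. In bacteria it replicates from a high-copy ColE1/pUC-type origin and is selected with ampicillin through the β-lactamase gene. An f1 origin is also present. For mammalian cells, an SV40 promoter drives a neomycin phosphotransferase gene followed by the SV40 poly(A) signal, allowing G418 selection.

The expression cassette runs from the CMV enhancer and promoter (with a T7 promoter just downstream) to the bovine growth hormone polyadenylation signal. It opens with a 3xFLAG epitope tag, followed by an N-terminal TAL effector segment annotated by similarity to Xanthomonas AvrXa10. Next comes a reverse-oriented lacZα stuffer with its lac promoter, operator and CAP site. Downstream of the stuffer is a short TAL effector C-terminal segment, annotated as AvrBs3-like and described in the record as truncated to +63 residues, which is fused to a codon-optimized FokI cleavage domain. The stuffer is bounded by BsmBI sites, so a Golden Gate reaction replaces it with a user-assembled array of DNA-binding repeats. This joins the N- and C-terminal portions into one continuous TALEN reading frame. Loss of lacZα allows blue/white screening on X-gal/IPTG to identify correct assemblies.

Completed constructs are intended for expression in mammalian cells for site-specific genome modification. The FLAG tag provides a means of detecting the expressed protein. A few short annotations, such as the HIV-1 LTR and ble fragments, appear to be incidental sequence matches rather than functional elements.
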