Addgene plasmid #40788: TALEN_C63
Purpose: Golden Gate Compatible TALEN Construct for site specific modification of genome, +63 C Terminus, Codon Optimized FokI
Depositing lab: Gang Bao. Depositing organization: Georgia Institute of Technology.
Backbone
  Vector backbone: pcDNA3.1
  Backbone manufacturer: Invitrogen
  Backbone size w/o insert (bp): 5428
  Total vector size (bp): 7053
  Modifications to backbone: Addition of TALEN motif with +63 C Terminus
  Vector type: Mammalian Expression, TALEN
  Selectable markers: Neomycin (select with G418) ; XGAL/IPTG
Growth in bacteria
  Bacterial resistance: Ampicillin, 100 μg/mL
  Growth temperature: 37°C
  Growth strain: DH5alpha
  Growth instructions: LB+antibiotics
  Copy number: High Copy
Gene/Insert
  Gene/Insert name: Transcription Activator Like Effector Nuclease (alt name: TALEN)
  Species: Xanthamonas oryzae
  Insert size (bp): 1625
  Mutation: +63 C Terminus, Codon Optimized FokI Endonuclease
  Promoter: CMV
  Cloning method: Restriction Enzyme; 5′ cloning site BsmBI (not destroyed); 3′ cloning site BsmBI (not destroyed)
  Sequencing primers: 5′ GTAACAGCGGTAGAGGCAGTG; 3′ CGTCCACCAAGACATGCCAAC
Resource information
  A portion of this plasmid was derived from a plasmid made by: We modified the MR15 backbone provided by the Porteus lab at the Stanford University School of Medicine.
Terms and licenses: Academic/Nonprofit Terms; Industry Terms: Not Available to Industry
Depositor comments: MR15 is a designation vector for the Cermak et al Golden Gate system designed for expression in mammalian cells. Please acknowledge the principal investigator, Dr. Gang Bao, and include this article in your citations if you use this plasmid in a publication. Also, please include the text "Addgene plasmid 40788" in your Materials and Methods section.
How to cite: TALEN_C63 was a gift from Gang Bao (Addgene plasmid # 40788 ; http://n2t.net/addgene:40788 ; RRID:Addgene_40788)
