>Addgene plasmid #40788 | TALEN_C63 | addgene partial sequence | sequence record 71894 | CMV-F 5'-CGCAAATGGGCGGTAGGCGTG-3'
ATTAATACGACTCACTATAGGGAGACCCAAGCTGGCTAGCGCCACCATGGACTACAAAGACCATGACGGT
GATTATAAAGATCATGACATCGATTACAAGGATGACGATGACAAGATGGCCCCCAAGAAGAAGAGGAAGG
TGGGCATTCACCGCGGGGTACCTATGGTGGACTTGAGGACACTCGGTTATTCGCAACAGCAACAGGAGAA
AATCAAGCCTAAGGTCAGGAGCACCGTCGCGCAACACCACGAGGCGCTTGTGGGGCATGGCTTCACTCAT
GCGCATATTGTCGCGCTTTCACAGCACCCTGCGGCGCTTGGGACGGTGGCTGTCAAATACCAAGATATGA
TTGCGGCCCTGCCCGAAGCCACGCACGAGGCAATTGTAGGGGTCGGTAAACAGTGGTCGGGAGCGCGAGC
ACTTGAGGCGCTGCTGACTGTGGCGGGTGAGCTTAGGGGGCCTCCGCTCCAGCTCGACACCGGGCAGCTG
CTGAAGATCGCGAAGAGAGGGGGAGTAACAGCGGTAGAGGCAGTGCACGCCTGGCGCAATGCGCTCACCG
GTGCCCCCCTGGAGACGGGCGCCGCTACAGGGCGCGTCCCATTCGCCATTCAGGCTGCGCAACTGTTGGG
AAGGGCGATCGGTGCGGGCCTCTTCGCTATTACGCCAGCTGGCGAAAGGGGGATGTGCTGCAAGGCGATT
AAGTTGGGTAACGCCAGGGTTTTCCCAGTCACGACGTTGTAAAACGACGGCCAGTGAGCGCGCGTAATAC
GACTCACTATAGGGCGAATTGGGTACCGGGCCCCCCCTCGAGGTCCTCCAGCTTTTGTTCCCTTTAGTGA
GGGTTAATTGCGCGCTTGGCGTAATCATGGTCATAGCTGTTTCCTGTGTGAAATTGTTATCCGCTCACAA
TTCCACACAACATACGAGCCGGAAGCATAAAGTGTAAAGCCTGGGGTGCCTAATGAGTGAGCTAACTCAC
ATTAATTGCGTTGCGCT
