>Addgene plasmid #40788 | TALEN_C63 | addgene partial sequence | sequence record 72063 | M13_pUC_fwd
CGCGCGTAATACGACTCACTATAGGGCGAATTGGGTACCGGGCCCCCCCTCGAGGTCCTCCAGCTTTTGT
TCCCTTTAGTGAGGGTTAATTGCGCGCTTGGCGTAATCATGGTCATAGCTGTTTCCTGTGTGAAATTGTT
ATCCGCTCACAATTCCACACAACATACGAGCCGGAAGCATAAAGTGTAAAGCCTGGGGTGCCTAATGAGT
GAGCTAACTCACATTAATTGCGTTGCGCTCACTGCCCGCTTTCCACCGGTCGTCTCCAACGACCATCTGG
TGGCGTTGGCATGTCTTGGTGGACGACCCGCGCTCGATGCAGTCAAAAAGGGTCTGCCTCATGCTCCCGC
ATTGATCAAAAGAACCAACCGGCGGATTCCCGAGAGAACTTCCCATCGAGTCGCGGGATCCCAGCTGGTG
AAGAGCGAGCTGGAGGAGAAGAAGTCCGAGCTGCGGCACAAGCTGAAGTACGTGCCCCACGAGTACATCG
AGCTGATCGAGATCGCCAGGAACAGCACCCAGGACCGCATCCTGGAGATGAAGGTGATGGAGTTCTTCAT
GAAGGTGTACGGCTACAGGGGAAAGCACCTGGGCGGAAGCAGAAAGCCTGACGGCGCCATCTATACAGTG
GGCAGCCCCATCGATTACGGCGTGATCGTGGACACAAAGGCCTACAGCGGCGGCTACAATCTGCCTATCG
GCCAGGCCGACGAGATGCAGAGATACGTGGAGGAGAACCAGACCCGGAATAAGCACATCAACCCCAACGA
GTGGTGGAAGGTGTACCCTAGCAGCGTGACCGAGTTCAAGTTCCTGTTCGTGAGCGGCCACTTCAAGGGC
AACTACAAGGCCCAGCTGACCAGGCTGAACCACATCACCAACTGCAATGGCGCCGTGCTGAGCGTGGAGG
AGCTGCTGATCGGCGGCGAGATGATCAAAGCCGGCACCCTGACACTGGAGGAGGTGCGGCGCAAGTTCAA
CAACGGCGAGATCAACTTCTGATAACTTAAGTTTAAACCGCTGATCAGCCTCGA
