>Addgene plasmid #40788 | TALEN_C63 | addgene partial sequence | sequence record 72064 | BGH-rev 5'-TAGAAGGCACAGTCGAGG-3'
TTAAGTTATCAGAAGTTGATCTCGCCGTTGTTGAACTTGCGCCGCACCTCCTCCAGTGTCAGGGTGCCGG
CTTTGATCATCTCGCCGCCGATCAGCAGCTCCTCCACGCTCAGCACGGCGCCATTGCAGTTGGTGATGTG
GTTCAGCCTGGTCAGCTGGGCCTTGTAGTTGCCCTTGAAGTGGCCGCTCACGAACAGGAACTTGAACTCG
GTCACGCTGCTAGGGTACACCTTCCACCACTCGTTGGGGTTGATGTGCTTATTCCGGGTCTGGTTCTCCT
CCACGTATCTCTGCATCTCGTCGGCCTGGCCGATAGGCAGATTGTAGCCGCCGCTGTAGGCCTTTGTGTC
CACGATCACGCCGTAATCGATGGGGCTGCCCACTGTATAGATGGCGCCGTCAGGCTTTCTGCTTCCGCCC
AGGTGCTTTCCCCTGTAGCCGTACACCTTCATGAAGAACTCCATCACCTTCATCTCCAGGATGCGGTCCT
GGGTGCTGTTCCTGGCGATCTCGATCAGCTCGATGTACTCGTGGGGCACGTACTTCAGCTTGTGCCGCAG
CTCGGACTTCTTCTCCTCCAGCTCGCTCTTCACCAGCTGGGATCCCGCGACTCGATGGGAAGTTCTCTCG
GGAATCCGCCGGTTGGTTCTTTTGATCAATGCGGGAGCATGAGGCAGACCCTTTTTGACTGCATCGAGCG
CGGGTCGTCCACCAAGACATGCCAACGCCACCAGATGGTCGTTGGAGACGACCGGTGGAAAGCGGGCAGT
GAGCGCAACGCAATTAATGTGAGTTAGCTCACTCATTAGGCACCCCAGGCTTTACACTTTATGCTTCCGG
CTCGTATGTTGTGTGGAATTGTGAGCGGATAACAATTTCACACAGGAAACAGCTATGACCATGATTACGC
CAAGCGCGCAATTAACCCTCACTAAAGGGAACAAAAGCTGGAGGACCTCGAGGGGGGGCCCGGTACCCAA
TTCGCCCTATAGTGAGTCGTATTACGCGCGCTCACTGGCCGTCGTTTTACAACGTCGTGACTGGGAAAAC
CCTGGCGTTACCCAACTTAATCGCCTTGCAG
